>Addgene plasmid #73204 | pBS-IndHom-Tol2-TetR-cryaa-dsRed | addgene full sequence | sequence record 393503 | Addgene NGS Result
SKRAMKYGYMMKSKTTAATATTTTGTTAAAATTCGCGTTAAATTTTTGTTAAATCAGCTCATTTTTTAAC
CAATAGGCCGAAATCGGCAAAATCCCTTATAAATCAAAAGAATAGACCGAGATAGGGT
[37 nt withheld, positions 129-165]
AAAGAACGTGGACTCCAACGTCAAAGG
[49 nt withheld, positions 193-241]
T
[91 nt withheld, positions 243-333]
G
[104 nt withheld, positions 335-438]
WRMKMYKMWMSMKKRCAATTTCCATTCGCCATTCAGGCTGCGCAACTGTTGGGAAGGGCGATCGGTGCGG
GCCTCTTCGCTATTACGCCAGCTGGCGAAAGGGGGATGTGCTGCAAGGCGATTAAGTTGGGTAACGCCAG
GGTTTTCCCAGTCACGACGTTGTAAAACGACGGCCAGTGAATTGTAATACGACTCACTATAGGGCGAATT
GGAGCTCTAAATAGCTTGGCGTAATCATGGTCATAGCTGTTTCCTGTGTGAAATTGTTATCCGCTCACAA
TTCCACACAACATACGAGCCGGAAGCATAAAGTGTAAAGCCTGGGGTGCCTAATGAGTGAGCTAACTCAC
ATTAATTGCGTTGCGCTCACTGCCCGCTTTCCAGTCGGGAAACCTGTCGTGCCAGCTGCATTAATGAATC
GGCCAACGCGAACCCCTTGCGGCCGCCCGGGCCGTCGACCAATTCTCATGTTTGACAGCTTATCATCGAA
TTTCTGCCATTCATCCGCTTATTATCACTTATTCAGGCGTAGCAACCCCGCGGTGGCGGCCGCATCTGGC
CTTGTTTCAGACACCAGGGAGTCTCTGCTCACGTTTCCTGCTATTTGCAGCCTCTCTATCAAGACTAATA
CACCTCTTCCCGCATCGGCTGCCTGTGAGAGGCTTTTCAGCACTGCGGGATTGCTTTTCAGCCCCAAAAG
AGCTAGGCTTGACACTAACAATTTTGAGAATCAGCTTCTACTGAAGTTAAATCTGAGGTTTTACAACTTT
GAGTAGCGTGTACTGGCGTTAGATTGTCTGTCTTATAGTTTGATAATTAAATACAAACAGTTCTAAAGCA
GGATAAAACCTTGTATGCATTTCATTTAATGTTTTTTGAGATTAAAAGCTTAAACAAGAATCTCTAGTTT
TCTTTCTTGCTTTTACTTTTACTTCCTTAATACTCAAGTACAATTTTAATGGAGTACTTTTTTACTTTTA
CTCAAGTAAGATTCTAGCCAGATACTTTTACTTTTAATTGAGTAAAATTTTCCCTAAGTACTTGTACTTT
CACTTGAGTAAAATTTTTGAGTACTTTTTACACCTCTGTCAAGAACTCCTGGACAAACCTCTGACCTGTG
TGGAACAGAGTGGATATGGGTGTCTGAACAGATATTCACGTCTTTTGCAGATCAGAGGGCATTTCTGGTG
TTGTGCAATGACCTGGGTCCAACAGGTAGGCGTACTCGTATCCAAGAGCATTGTTGGACAGGAGGTAGTC
TCCATTCCTATAAAGAGGAAGGAATGGCACCATGTAGTAGCCGTCATTGTGGCCAATTGGTGCATTGGTA
CGTGGGTAGATGGACCGGGGAGGCTGATGAGTTCTTAGCCAGCGGATCTTTCTCATGTTTGACAGCTTAT
CATCGATAAGCTTTAATGCGGTAGTTTATCACAGTTAAATTGCTAACGCAGTCAGGCACCGTGTATGAAA
TCTAACAATGCGCTCATCGTCATCCTCGGCACCGTCACCCTGGATGCTGTAGGCATAGGCTTGGTTATGC
CGGTACTGCCGGGCCTCTTGCGGGATATCGTCCATTCCGACAGCATCGCCAGTCACTATGGCGTGCTGCT
AGCGCTATATGCGTTGATGCAATTTCTATGCGCACCCGTTCTCGGAGCACTGTCCGACCGCTTTGGCCGC
CGCCCAGTCCTGCTCGCTTCGCTACTTGGAGCCACTATCGACTACGCGATCATGGCGACCACACCCGTCC
TGTGGATCCTCTACGCCGGACGCATCGTGGCCGGCATCACCGGCGCCACAGGTGCGGTTGCTGGCGCCTA
TATCGCCGACATCACCGATGGGGAAGATCGGGCTCGCCACTTCGGGCTCATGAGCGCTTGTTTCGGCGTG
GGTATGGTGGCAGGCCCCGTGGCCGGGGGACTGTTGGGCGCCATCTCCTTGCATGCACCATTCCTTGCGG
CGGCGGTGCTCAACGGCCTCAACCTACTACTGGGCTGCTTCCTAATGCAGGAGTCGCATAAGGGAGAGCG
TCGACCGATGCCCTTGAGAGCCTTCAACCCAGTCAGCTCCTTCCGGTGGGCGCGGGGCATGACTATCGTC
GCCGCACTTATGACTGTCTTCTTTATCATGCAACTCGTAGGACAGGTGCCGGCAGCGCTCTGGGTCATTT
TCGGCGAGGACCGCTTTCGCTGGAGCGCGACGATGATCGGCCTGTCGCTTGCGGTATTCGGAATCTTGCA
CGCCCTCGCTCAAGCCTTCGTCACTGGTCCCGCCACCAAACGTTTCGGCGAGAAGCAGGCCATTATCGCC
GGCATGGCGGCCGACGCGCTGGGCTACGTCTTGCTGGCGTTCGCGACGCGAGGCTGGATGGCCTTCCCCA
TTATGATTCTTCTCGCTTCCGGCGGCATCGGGATGCCCGCGTTGCAGGCCATGCTGTCCAGGCAGGTAGA
TGACGACCATCAGGGACAGCTTCAAGGATCGCTCGCGGCTCTTACCAGCCTAACTTCGATCATTGGACCG
CTGATCGTCACGGCGATTTATGCCGCCTCGGCGAGCACATGGAACGGGTTGGCATGGATTGTAGGCGCCG
CCCTATACCTTGTCTGCCTCCCCGCGTTGCGTCGCGGTGCATGGAGCCGGGCCACCTCGACCTGAATGGA
AGCCGGCGGCACCTCGCTAACGGATTCACCACTCCAAGAATTGGAGCCAATCAATTCTTGCGGAGAACTG
TGAATGCGCAAACCAACCCTTGGCAGAACATATCCATCGCGTCCGCCATCTCCAGCAGCCGCACGCGGCG
CATCTCGGGCAGCGTTGGGTCCTGGCCACGGGTGCGCATGATCGTGCTCCTGTCGTTGAGGACCCGGCTA
GGCTGGCGGGGTTGCCTTACTGGTTAGCAGAATGAATCACCGATACGCGAGCGAACGTGAAGCGACTGCT
GCTGCAAAACGTCTGCGACCTGAGCAACAACATGAATGGTCTTCGGTTTCCGTGTTTCGTAAAGTCTGGA
AACGCGGAAGTCAGCGCCCTGCACCATTATGTTCCGGATCTGCATCGCAGGATGCTGCTGGCTACCCTGT
GGAACACCTACATCTGTATTAACGAAGCGCTGGCATTGACCCTGAGTGATTTTTCTCTGGTCCCGCCGCA
TCCATACCGCCAGTTGTTTACCCTCACAACGTTCCAGTAACCGGGCATGTTCATCATCAGTAACCCGTAT
CGTGAGCATCCTCTCTCGTTTCATCGGTATCATTACCCCCATGAACAGAAATCCCCCTTACACGGAGGCA
TCAGTGACCAGATCCGATCTGCTGGGCTTGCTGAAGGTAGGGGGTCAAGAACCAGAGGTGTAAAGTACTT
GAGTAATTTTACTTGATTACTGTACTTAAGTATTATTTTTGGGGATTTTTACTTTACTTGAGTACAATTA
AAAATCAATACTTTTACTTTTACTTAATTACATTTTTTTAGAAAAAAAAGTACTTTTTACTCCTTACAAT
TTTATTTACAGTCAAAAAGTACTTATTTTTTGGAGATCACTTCATTCTATTTTCCCTTGCTATTACCAAA
CCAATTGAATTGCGCTGATGCCCAGTTTAATTTAAATGTTATTTATTCTGCCTATGAAAATCGTTTTCAC
ATTATATGAAATTGGTCAGACATGTTCATTGGTCCTTTGGAAGTGACGTCATGTCACATCTATTACCACA
ATGCACAGCACCTTGACCTGGAAATTAGGGAAATTATATCAGTCAATCAGTGGAAGAAAATGGAGGAAGT
ATGTGATTCATCAGCAGCTGCGAGCAGCACAGTCCAAAATCAGCCACAGGATCAAGAGCACCCGTGGCCG
TATCTTCGCCCCGGGAGCTTCGAATTCTAATATGGCAATAAACGATCTTCAGAGAAACTTGCATTGGTAA
ATAGTTTCAGCCTATGCATATGTAGTTATTCAAACTGTAATGACTATCTTACAGTATTATATGTTTATAA
TAGTTTGATCCAATAAATCCAGATTTATATGCTTTTCAACATAAAATTGTGAAATGCACAGAATGTACAT
ATACAATACATTTCCTACAATAATGCTCTCTTTTCTATTAATAGTGTGCATTCAGTGCAGGATGTTATGT
ATTTATTTTCTGTAGTGCAAACTTTTTCAAAGAATTTTCCAGTCTAAGCTTTTCAGTCAAGAAAAAAAAA
AAGCGATTGATTATCTGTGATATTTAAAAAAATTAGCTCTTAAATCTGGTGAACCAAGTGGCCACAACAC
ATTAAATACTGACGTTCTACAGCCATGTAGCTTCATCTGGTCTGGTTTGCTTTGGCAGGCACTTATTTTC
CGGTGATAGTTGGCCACAAGAGTATTGTCTGAGCCATTCAGTGCTAGACTGTCATTCTCAGGTCAGAGTC
CACCCCGCTGATTCTGCTGACAACACTGTTCCCACCATGAGATAATGCCATTCCAGAGAGATCCATTTGT
AAGCCCCTCTTTCTGCAGCACAGGTATATAACCAGGGGTCTGCCTCCACTAAGGCCGGCACACATCATTT
GGGGATCTTTGTACTGTGGATCCACCGGTCGCCACCATGGCCCCCTCCGAGGACGTCATCAAGGAGTTCA
TGCGCTTCAAGGTGCGCATGGAGGGCTCCGTGAACGGCCACGAATTCGAGATCGAGGGCGAGGGCGAGGG
CCGCCCCTACGAGGGCACCCAGACCGCCAAGCTGAAGGTGACCAAGGGCGGCCCCCTGCCCTTCGCCTGG
GACATCCTGTCCCCCCAGTTCCAGTACGGCTCCAAGGTGTACGTGAAGCACCCCGCCGAAATCCCCGACT
ACAAGAAGCTGTCCTTCCCCGAGGGCTTCAAGTGGGAGCGCGTGATGAACTTCGAGGACGGCGGCGTGGT
GACCGTGACCCAGGACTCCTCCCTGCAGGACGGCTCCTTCATCTACAAGGTGAAGTTCATCGGCGTGAAC
TTCCCCTCCGACGGCCCCGTAATGCAGAAGAAGACTATGGGCTGGGAGGCCTCCACCGAGCGCCTGTACC
CCCGCGACGGCGTGCTGAAGGGCGAGATCCACAAGGCCCTGAAGCTGAAGGACGGCGGCCACTACCTGGT
GGAGTTCAAGTCCATCTACATGGCCAAGAAGCCCGTGCAGCTGCCCGGCTACTACTACGTGGACTCCAAG
CTGGACATCACCTCCCACAACGAGGACTACACCATCGTGGAGCAGTACGAGCGCGCCGAGGGCCGCCACC
ACCTGTTCCTGTAGCGGCCGGCCGCGACTCTAGATCATAATCAGCCATACCATATTTGTAGAGGTTTTAC
TTGCTTTAAAAAACCTCCCACACCTCCCCCTGAACCTGAAACATAAAATGAATGCAATTGTTGTTGTTAA
CTTGTTTATTGCAGCTTATAATGGTTACAAATAAAGCAATAGCATCACAAATTTCACAAATAAAGCATTT
TTTTCACTGCATTCTAGTTGTGGTTTGTCCAAACTCATCAATGTATCTTAATCGAGGGGGGGCCCGGTAC
CCAATTCGCCCTATAGTGAGTCTCGAGAAAATTACGCCCCGCCCTGCCACTCATCGCAGTACTGTTGTAA
TTCATTAAGCATTCTGCCGACATGGAAGCCATCACAAACGGCATGATGAACCTGAATCGCCAGCGGCATC
AGCACCTTGTCGCCTTGCGTATAATATTTGCCCATGGTGAAAACGGGGGCGAAGAAGTTGTCCATATTGG
CCACGTTTAAATCAAAACTGGTGAAACTCACCCAGGGATTGGCTGAGACGAAAAACATATTCTCAATAAA
CCCTTTAGGGAAATAGGCCAGGTTTTCACCGTAACACGCCACATCTTGCGAATATATGTGTAGAAACCTC
GAGGGGGGGCCCGGTACCAGCTTTTGTTCCCTTTAGTGAGGGTTAATTTCGAGCTTGGCGTAATCATGGT
CATAGCTGTTTCCTGTGTGAAATTGTTATCCGCTCACAATTCCACACAACATACGAGCCGGAAGCATAAA
GTGTAAAGCCTGGGGTGCCTAATGAGTGAGCTAACTCACATTAATTGCGTTGCGCTCACTGCCCGCTTTC
CAGTCGGGAAACCTGTCGTGCCAGCTGCATTAATGAATCGGCCAACGCGCGGGGAGAGGCGGTTTGCGTA
TTGGGCGCTCTTCCGCTTCCTCGCTCACTGACTCGCTGCGCTCGGTCGTTCGGCTGCGGCGAGCGGTATC
AGCTCACTCAAAGGCGGTAATACGGTTATCCACAGAATCAGGGGATAACGCAGGAAAGAACATGTGAGCA
AAAGGCCAGCAAAAGGCCAGGAACCGTAAAAAGGCCGCGTTGCTGGCGTTTTTCCATAGGCTCCGCCCCC
CTGACGAGCATCACAAAAATCGACGCTCAAGTCAGAGGTGGCGAAACCCGACAGGACTATAAAGATACCA
GGCGTTTCCCCCTGGAAGCTCCCTCGTGCGCTCTCCTGTTCCGACCCTGCCGCTTACCGGATACCTGTCC
GCCTTTCTCCCTTCGGGAAGCGTGGCGCTTTCTCATAGCTCACGCTGTAGGTATCTCAGTTCGGTGTAGG
TCGTTCGCTCCAAGCTGGGCTGTGTGCACGAACCCCCCGTTCAGCCCGACCGCTGCGCCTTATCCGGTAA
CTATCGTCTTGAGTCCAACCCGGTAAGACACGACTTATCGCCACTGGCAGCAGCCACTGGTAACAGGATT
AGCAGAGCGAGGTATGTAGGCGGTGCTACAGAGTTCTTGAAGTGGTGGCCTAACTACGGCTACACTAGAA
GAACAGTATTTGGTATCTGCGCTCTGCTGAAGCCAGTTACCTTCGGAAAAAGAGTTGGTAGCTCTTGATC
CGGCAAACAAACCACCGCTGGTAGCGGTGGTTTTTTTGTTTGCAAGCAGCAGATTACGCGCAGAAAAAAA
GGATCTCAAGAAGATCCTTTGATCTTTTCTACGGGGTCTGACGCTCAGTGGAACGAAAACTCACGTTAAG
GGATTTTGGTCATGAGATTATCAAAAAGGATCTTCACCTAGATCCTTTTAAATTAAAAATGAAGTTTTAA
ATCAATCTAAAGTATATATGAGTAAACTTGGTCTGACAGTTACCAATGCTTAATCAGTGAGGCACCTATC
TCAGCGATCTGTCTATTTCGTTCATCCATAGTTGCCTGACTCCCCGTCGTGTAGATAACTACGATACGGG
AGGGCTTACCATCTGGCCCCAGTGCTGCAATGATACCGCGAGACCCACGCTCACCGGCTCCAGATTTATC
AGCAATAAACCAGCCAGCCGGAAGGGCCGAGCGCAGAAGTGGTCCTGCAACTTTATCCGCCTCCATCCAG
TCTATTAATTGTTGCCGGGAAGCTAGAGTAAGTAGTTCGCCAGTTAATAGTTTGCGCAACGTTGTTGCCA
TTGCTACAGGCATCGTGGTGTCACGCTCGTCGTTTGGTATGGCTTCATTCAGCTCCGGTTCCCAACGATC
AAGGCGAGTTACATGATCCCCCATGTTGTGCAAAAAAGCGGTTAGCTCCTTCGGTCCTCCGATCGTTGTC
AGAAGTAAGTTGGCCGCAGTGTTATCACTCATGGTTATGGCAGCACTGCATAATTCTCTTACTGTCATGC
CATCCGTAAGATGCTTTTCTGTGACTGGTGAGTACTCAACCAAGTCATTCTGAGAATAGTGTATGCGGCG
ACCGAGTTGCTCTTGCCCGGCGTCAATACGGGATAATACCGCGCCACATAGCAGAACTTTAAAAGTGCTC
ATCATTGGAAAACGTTCTTCGGGGCGAAAACTCTCAAGGATCTTACCGCTGTTGAGATCCAGTTCGATGT
AACCCACTCGTGCACCCAACTGATCTTCAGCATCTTTTACTTTCACCAGCGTTTCTGGGTGAGCAAAAAC
AGGAAGGCAAAATGCCGCAAAAAAGGGAATAAGGGCGACACGGAAATGTTGAATACTCATACTCTTCCTT
TTTCAATATTATTGAAGCATTTATCAGGGTTATTGTCTCATGAGCGGATACATATTTGAATGTATTTAGA
AAAATAAACAAATAGGGGTTCCGCGCACATTTCCCCKRAAWGKSSMAY
Features (pLannotate 1.2.2; 26 found; start..end, strand, type, name):
     15..438     -  rep_origin     f1 ori (fragment) (sequence partly withheld): f1 bacteriophage origin of replication; arrow indicates direction of (+) strand synthesis
    463..620     -  CDS            lacZα (fragment): LacZα fragment of β-galactosidase; lacZ fragment
    623..641     +  promoter       T7 promoter: promoter for bacteriophage T7 RNA polymerase
    702..718     -  protein_bind   lac operator: The lac repressor binds to the lac operator to inhibit transcription in E. coli. This inhibition can be relieved by adding lactose or isopropyl-β-D-thiogalactopyranoside (IPTG). lac repressor encoded by lacI
    726..756     -  promoter       lac promoter: promoter for the E. coli lac operon
    771..792     -  protein_bind   CAP binding site: CAP binding activates transcription in the presence of cAMP. E. coli catabolite activator protein
    805..868     -  CDS            lacI (fragment): lac repressor; lacI; The lac repressor binds to the lac operator to inhibit transcription in E. coli. This inhibition can be relieved by adding lactose or isopropyl-β-D-thiogalactopyranoside (IPTG).
    910..927     +  promoter       tet promoter (fragment): E. coli promoter for tetracycline efflux protein gene
   1525..1812    -  CDS            tyr (fragment): TYRO_ORYLA - Also known as tyro. Experimental evidence at transcript level: Swiss-Prot protein existence level 2. This is a copper-containing oxidase that functions in the formation of pigments such as melanins and other polyphenolic compounds. From Oryzias latipes (Japanese rice fish) (Japanese killifish).
   1827..1855    +  promoter       tet promoter: E. coli promoter for tetracycline efflux protein gene
   1903..3093    +  CDS            TcR: tetracycline efflux protein; tet; confers resistance to tetracycline
   3335..3715    -  CDS            YPB1_ECOLX: Protein predicted: Swiss-Prot protein existence level 4. From Escherichia coli.
   5025..5702    +  CDS            DsRed-Express: rapidly maturing tetrameric variant of DsRed fluorescent protein (Bevis and Glick, 2002) mammalian codon-optimized
   5721..5804    +  CDS            large T antigen (fragment): large T antigen from SV40 (simian virus 40)
   5827..5948    +  polyA_signal   SV40 poly(A) signal: SV40 polyadenylation signal
   5950..5969    +  misc_feature   MCS (fragment): pBluescript multiple cloning site
   6000..6315    -  CDS            CmR (fragment): chloramphenicol acetyltransferase; cat; confers resistance to chloramphenicol
   6314..6336    +  misc_feature   MCS (fragment): pBluescript multiple cloning site
   6348..6366    -  promoter       T3 promoter: promoter for bacteriophage T3 RNA polymerase
   6411..6427    -  protein_bind   lac operator: The lac repressor binds to the lac operator to inhibit transcription in E. coli. This inhibition can be relieved by adding lactose or isopropyl-β-D-thiogalactopyranoside (IPTG). lac repressor encoded by lacI
   6435..6465    -  promoter       lac promoter: promoter for the E. coli lac operon
   6480..6501    -  protein_bind   CAP binding site: CAP binding activates transcription in the presence of cAMP. E. coli catabolite activator protein
   6514..6606    -  CDS            lacI (fragment): lac repressor; lacI; The lac repressor binds to the lac operator to inhibit transcription in E. coli. This inhibition can be relieved by adding lactose or isopropyl-β-D-thiogalactopyranoside (IPTG).
   6789..7377    -  rep_origin     ori: high-copy-number ColE1/pMB1/pBR322/pUC origin of replication
   7548..8408    -  CDS            AmpR: β-lactamase; bla; confers resistance to ampicillin, carbenicillin, and related antibiotics
   8409..8513    -  promoter       AmpR promoter: bla
