>Addgene plasmid #73204 | pBS-IndHom-Tol2-TetR-cryaa-dsRed | analyzer sequence | sequence record 139609
CTAAATTGTAAGCGTTAATATTTTGTTAAAATTCGCGTTAAATTTTTGTTAAATCAGCTCATTTTTTAAC
CAATAGGCCGAAATCGGCAAAATCCCTTATAAATCAAAAGAATAGACCGAGATAGGGT
[37 nt withheld, positions 129-165]
AAAGAACGTGGACTCCAACGTCAAAGG
[49 nt withheld, positions 193-241]
T
[91 nt withheld, positions 243-333]
G
[124 nt withheld, positions 335-458]
CCCATTCGCCATTCAGGCTGCGCAACTGTTGGGAAGGGCGATCGGTGCGGGCCTCTTCGCTATTACGCCA
GCTGGCGAAAGGGGGATGTGCTGCAAGGCGATTAAGTTGGGTAACGCCAGGGTTTTCCCAGTCACGACGT
TGTAAAACGACGGCCAGTGAGCGCGCGTAATACGACTCACTATAGGGCGAATTGGAGCTCTAAATAGCTT
GGCGTAATCATGGTCATAGCTGTTTCCTGTGTGAAATTGTTATCCGCTCACAATTCCACACAACATACGA
GCCGGAAGCATAAAGTGTAAAGCCTGGGGTGCCTAATGAGTGAGCTAACTCACATTAATTGCGTTGCGCT
CACTGCCCGCTTTCCAGTCGGGAAACCTGTCGTGCCAGCTGCATTAATGAATCGGCCAACGCGAACCCCT
TGCGGCCGCCCGGGCCGTCGACCAATTCTCATGTTTGACAGCTTATCATCGAATTTCTGCCATTCATCCG
CTTATTATCACTTATTCAGGCGTAGCAACCCCGCGGTGGCGGCCGCATCTGGCCTGTGTTTCAGACACCA
GGGAGTCTCTGCTCACGTTTCCTGCTATTTGCAGCCTCTCTATCAAGACTAATACACCTCTTCCCGCATC
GGCTGCCTGTGAGAGGCTTTTCAGCACTGCAGGATTGCTTTTCAGCCCCAAAAGAGCTAGGCTTGACACT
AACAATTTTGAGAATCAGCTTCTACTGAAGTTAAATCTGAGGTTTTACAACTTTGAGTAGCGTGTACTGG
CATTAGATTGTCTGTCTTATAGTTTGATAATTAAATACAAACAGTTCTAAAGCAGGATAAAACCTTGTAT
GCATTTCATTTAATGTTTTTTGAGATTAAAAGCTTAAACAAGAATCTCTAGTTTTCTTTCTTGCTTTTAC
TTTTACTTCCTTAATACTCAAGTACAATTTTAATGGAGTACTTTTTTACTTTTACTCAAGTAAGATTCTA
GCCAGATACTTTTACTTTTAATTGAGTAAAATTTTCCCTAAGTACTTGTACTTTCACTTGAGTAAAATTT
TTGAGTACTTTTTACACCTCTGTCAAGAACTCCTGGACAAACCTCTGACCTGTGTGGAACAGAGTGGATA
TGGGTGTCTGAACAGATATTCACGTCTTTTGCAGATCAGAGGGCATTTCTGGTGTTGTGCAATGACCTGG
GTCCAACAGGTAGGCGTACTCGTATCCAAGAGCCTTGTTGGACAGGAGGTAGTCTCCATTCCTATAAAGA
GGAAGGAATGGCACCATGTAGTAGCCGTCATTGTGGCCAATTGGTGCATTGGTACGTGGGTAGATGGACC
GGGGAGGCTGATGAGTTCTTAGCCAGCGGATCTTTCTCATGTTTGACAGCTTATCATCGATAAGCTTTAA
TGCGGTAGTTTATCACAGTTAAATTGCTAACGCAGTCAGGCACCGTGTATGAAATCTAACAATGCGCTCA
TCGTCATCCTCGGCACCGTCACCCTGGATGCTGTAGGCATAGGCTTGGTTATGCCGGTACTGCCGGGCCT
CTTGCGGGATATCGTCCATTCCGACAGCATCGCCAGTCACTATGGCGTGCTGCTAGCGCTATATGCGTTG
ATGCAATTTCTATGCGCACCCGTTCTCGGAGCACTGTCCGACCGCTTTGGCCGCCGCCCAGTCCTGCTCG
CTTCGCTACTTGGAGCCACTATCGACTACGCGATCATGGCGACCACACCCGTCCTGTGGATCCTCTACGC
CGGACGCATCGTGGCCGGCATCACCGGCGCCACAGGTGCGGTTGCTGGCGCCTATATCGCCGACATCACC
GATGGGGAAGATCGGGCTCGCCACTTCGGGCTCATGAGCGCTTGTTTCGGCGTGGGTATGGTGGCAGGCC
CCGTGGCCGGGGGACTGTTGGGCGCCATCTCCTTGCATGCACCATTCCTTGCGGCGGCGGTGCTCAACGG
CCTCAACCTACTACTGGGCTGCTTCCTAATGCAGGAGTCGCATAAGGGAGAGCGTCGACCGATGCCCTTG
AGAGCCTTCAACCCAGTCAGCTCCTTCCGGTGGGCGCGGGGCATGACTATCGTCGCCGCACTTATGACTG
TCTTCTTTATCATGCAACTCGTAGGACAGGTGCCGGCAGCGCTCTGGGTCATTTTCGGCGAGGACCGCTT
TCGCTGGAGCGCGACGATGATCGGCCTGTCGCTTGCGGTATTCGGAATCTTGCACGCCCTCGCTCAAGCC
TTCGTCACTGGTCCCGCCACCAAACGTTTCGGCGAGAAGCAGGCCATTATCGCCGGCATGGCGGCCGACG
CGCTGGGCTACGTCTTGCTGGCGTTCGCGACGCGAGGCTGGATGGCCTTCCCCATTATGATTCTTCTCGC
TTCCGGCGGCATCGGGATGCCCGCGTTGCAGGCCATGCTGTCCAGGCAGGTAGATGACGACCATCAGGGA
CAGCTTCAAGGATCGCTCGCGGCTCTTACCAGCCTAACTTCGATCATTGGACCGCTGATCGTCACGGCGA
TTTATGCCGCCTCGGCGAGCACATGGAACGGGTTGGCATGGATTGTAGGCGCCGCCCTATACCTTGTCTG
CCTCCCCGCGTTGCGTCGCGGTGCATGGAGCCGGGCCACCTCGACCTGAATGGAAGCCGGCGGCACCTCG
CTAACGGATTCACCACTCCAAGAATTGGAGCCAATCAATTCTTGCGGAGAACTGTGAATGCGCAAACCAA
CCCTTGGCAGAACATATCCATCGCGTCCGCCATCTCCAGCAGCCGCACGCGGCGCATCTCGGGCAGCGTT
GGGTCCTGGCCACGGGTGCGCATGATCGTGCTCCTGTCGTTGAGGACCCGGCTAGGCTGGCGGGGTTGCC
TTACTGGTTAGCAGAATGAATCACCGATACGCGAGCGAACGTGAAGCGACTGCTGCTGCAAAACGTCTGC
GACCTGAGCAACAACATGAATGGTCTTCGGTTTCCGTGTTTCGTAAAGTCTGGAAACGCGGAAGTCAGCG
CCCTGCACCATTATGTTCCGGATCTGCATCGCAGGATGCTGCTGGCTACCCTGTGGAACACCTACATCTG
TATTAACGAAGCGCTGGCATTGACCCTGAGTGATTTTTCTCTGGTCCCGCCGCATCCATACCGCCAGTTG
TTTACCCTCACAACGTTCCAGTAACCGGGCATGTTCATCATCAGTAACCCGTATCGTGAGCATCCTCTCT
CGTTTCATCGGTATCATTACCCCCATGAACAGAAATCCCCCTTACACGGAGGCATCAGTGACCAGATCCG
ATCTGCTGGGCTTGCTGAAGGTAGGGGGTCAAGAACCAGAGGTGTAAAGTACTTGAGTAATTTTACTTGA
TTACTGTACTTAAGTATTATTTTTGGGGATTTTTACTTTACTTGAGTACAATTAAAAATCAATACTTTTA
CTTTTACTTAATTACATTTTTTTAGAAAAAAAAGTACTTTTTACTCCTTACAATTTTATTTACAGTCAAA
AAGTACTTATTTTTTGGAGATCACTTCATTCTATTTTCCCTTGCTATTACCAAACCAATTGAATTGCGCT
GATGCCCAGTTTAATTTAAATGTTATTTATTCTGCCTATGAAAATCGTTTTCACATTATATGAAATTGGT
CAGACATGTTCATTGGTCCTTTGGAAGTGACGTCATGTCACATCTATTACCACAATGCACAGCACCTTGA
CCTGGAAATTAGGGAAATTATAACAGTCAATCAGTGGAAGAAAATGGAGGAAGTATGTGATTCATCAGCA
GCTGCGAGCAGCACAGTCCAAAATCAGCCACAGGATCAAGAGCACCCGTGGCCGTATCTTCGCCCCGGGA
GCTTCGAATTCTAATATGGCAATAAACGATCTTCAGAGAAACTTGCATTGGTAAATAGTTTCAGCCTATG
CATATGTAGTTATTCAAACTGTAATGACTATCTTACAGTATTATATGTTTATAATAGTTTGATCCAATAA
ATCCAGATTTATATGCTTTTCAACATAAAATTGTGAAATGCACAGAATGTACATATACAATACATTTCCT
ACAATAATGCTCTCTTTTCTATTAATAGTGTGCATTCAGTGCAGGATGTTATGTATTTATTTTCTGTAGT
GCAAACTTTTTCAAAGAATTTTCCAGTCTAAGCTTTTCAGTCAAGAAAAAAAAAAAGCGATTGATTATCT
GTGATATTTAAAAAAATTAGCTCTTAAATCTGGTGAACCAAGTGGCCACAACACATTAAATACTGACGTT
CTACAGCCATGTAGCTTCATCTGGTCTGGTTTGCTTTGGCAGGCACTTATTTTCCGGTGATAGTTGGCCA
CAAGAGTATTGTCTGAGCCATTCAGTGCTAGACTGTCATTCTCAGGTCAGAGTCCACCCCGCTGATTCTG
CTGACAACACTGTTCCCACCATGAGATAATGCCATTCCAGAGAGATCCATTTGTAAGCCCCTCTTTCTGC
AGCACAGGTATATAACCAGGGGTCTGCCTCCACTAAGGCCGGCACACATCATTTGGGGATCTTTGTACTG
TGGATCCACCGGTCGCCACCATGGCCTCCTCCGAGGACGTCATCAAGGAGTTCATGCGCTTCAAGGTGCG
CATGGAGGGCTCCGTGAACGGCCACGAGTTCGAGATCGAGGGCGAGGGCGAGGGCCGCCCCTACGAGGGC
ACCCAGACCGCCAAGCTGAAGGTGACCAAGGGCGGCCCCCTGCCCTTCGCCTGGGACATCCTGTCCCCCC
AGTTCCAGTACGGCTCCAAGGTGTACGTGAAGCACCCCGCCGACATCCCCGACTACAAGAAGCTGTCCTT
CCCCGAGGGCTTCAAGTGGGAGCGCGTGATGAACTTCGAGGACGGCGGCGTGGTGACCGTGACCCAGGAC
TCCTCCCTGCAGGACGGCTCCTTCATCTACAAGGTGAAGTTCATCGGCGTGAACTTCCCCTCCGACGGCC
CCGTAATGCAGAAGAAGACTATGGGCTGGGAGGCCTCCACCGAGCGCCTGTACCCCCGCGACGGCGTGCT
GAAGGGCGAGATCCACAAGGCCCTGAAGCTGAAGGACGGCGGCCACTACCTGGTGGAGTTCAAGTCCATC
TACATGGCCAAGAAGCCCGTGCAGCTGCCCGGCTACTACTACGTGGACTCCAAGCTGGACATCACCTCCC
ACAACGAGGACTACACCATCGTGGAGCAGTACGAGCGCGCCGAGGGCCGCCACCACCTGTTCCTGTAGCG
GCCGGCCGCGACTCTAGATCATAATCAGCCATACCATATTTGTAGAGGTTTTACTTGCTTTAAAAAACCT
CCCACACCTCCCCCTGAACCTGAAACATAAAATGAATGCAATTGTTGTTGTTAACTTGTTTATTGCAGCT
TATAATGGTTACAAATAAAGCAATAGCATCACAAATTTCACAAATAAAGCATTTTTTTCACTGCATTCTA
GTTGTGGTTTGTCCAAACTCATCAATGTATCTTAATCGAGGGGGGGCCCGGTACCCAATTCGCCCTATAG
TGAGTCTCGAGAAAATTACGCCCCGCCCTGCCACTCATCGCAGTACTGTTGTAATTCATTAAGCATTCTG
CCGACATGGAAGCCATCACAAACGGCATGATGAACCTGAATCGCCAGCGGCATCAGCACCTTGTCGCCTT
GCGTATAATATTTGCCCATGGTGAAAACGGGGGCGAAGAAGTTGTCCATATTGGCCACGTTTAAATCAAA
ACTGGTGAAACTCACCCAGGGATTGGCTGAGACGAAAAACATATTCTCAATAAACCCTTTAGGGAAATAG
GCCAGGTTTTCACCGTAACACGCCACATCTTGCGAATATATGTGTAGAAACCTCGAGGGGGGGCCCGGTA
CCAGCTTTTGTTCCCTTTAGTGAGGGTTAATTTCGAGCTTGGCGTAATCATGGTCATAGCTGTTTCCTGT
GTGAAATTGTTATCCGCTCACAATTCCACACAACATACGAGCCGGAAGCATAAAGTGTAAAGCCTGGGGT
GCCTAATGAGTGAGCTAACTCACATTAATTGCGTTGCGCTCACTGCCCGCTTTCCAGTCGGGAAACCTGT
CGTGCCAGCTGCATTAATGAATCGGCCAACGCGCGGGGAGAGGCGGTTTGCGTATTGGGCGCTCTTCCGC
TTCCTCGCTCACTGACTCGCTGCGCTCGGTCGTTCGGCTGCGGCGAGCGGTATCAGCTCACTCAAAGGCG
GTAATACGGTTATCCACAGAATCAGGGGATAACGCAGGAAAGAACATGTGAGCAAAAGGCCAGCAAAAGG
CCAGGAACCGTAAAAAGGCCGCGTTGCTGGCGTTTTTCCATAGGCTCCGCCCCCCTGACGAGCATCACAA
AAATCGACGCTCAAGTCAGAGGTGGCGAAACCCGACAGGACTATAAAGATACCAGGCGTTTCCCCCTGGA
AGCTCCCTCGTGCGCTCTCCTGTTCCGACCCTGCCGCTTACCGGATACCTGTCCGCCTTTCTCCCTTCGG
GAAGCGTGGCGCTTTCTCATAGCTCACGCTGTAGGTATCTCAGTTCGGTGTAGGTCGTTCGCTCCAAGCT
GGGCTGTGTGCACGAACCCCCCGTTCAGCCCGACCGCTGCGCCTTATCCGGTAACTATCGTCTTGAGTCC
AACCCGGTAAGACACGACTTATCGCCACTGGCAGCAGCCACTGGTAACAGGATTAGCAGAGCGAGGTATG
TAGGCGGTGCTACAGAGTTCTTGAAGTGGTGGCCTAACTACGGCTACACTAGAAGGACAGTATTTGGTAT
CTGCGCTCTGCTGAAGCCAGTTACCTTCGGAAAAAGAGTTGGTAGCTCTTGATCCGGCAAACAAACCACC
GCTGGTAGCGGTGGTTTTTTTGTTTGCAAGCAGCAGATTACGCGCAGAAAAAAAGGATCTCAAGAAGATC
CTTTGATCTTTTCTACGGGGTCTGACGCTCAGTGGAACGAAAACTCACGTTAAGGGATTTTGGTCATGAG
ATTATCAAAAAGGATCTTCACCTAGATCCTTTTAAATTAAAAATGAAGTTTTAAATCAATCTAAAGTATA
TATGAGTAAACTTGGTCTGACAGTTACCAATGCTTAATCAGTGAGGCACCTATCTCAGCGATCTGTCTAT
TTCGTTCATCCATAGTTGCCTGACTCCCCGTCGTGTAGATAACTACGATACGGGAGGGCTTACCATCTGG
CCCCAGTGCTGCAATGATACCGCGAGACCCACGCTCACCGGCTCCAGATTTATCAGCAATAAACCAGCCA
GCCGGAAGGGCCGAGCGCAGAAGTGGTCCTGCAACTTTATCCGCCTCCATCCAGTCTATTAATTGTTGCC
GGGAAGCTAGAGTAAGTAGTTCGCCAGTTAATAGTTTGCGCAACGTTGTTGCCATTGCTACAGGCATCGT
GGTGTCACGCTCGTCGTTTGGTATGGCTTCATTCAGCTCCGGTTCCCAACGATCAAGGCGAGTTACATGA
TCCCCCATGTTGTGCAAAAAAGCGGTTAGCTCCTTCGGTCCTCCGATCGTTGTCAGAAGTAAGTTGGCCG
CAGTGTTATCACTCATGGTTATGGCAGCACTGCATAATTCTCTTACTGTCATGCCATCCGTAAGATGCTT
TTCTGTGACTGGTGAGTACTCAACCAAGTCATTCTGAGAATAGTGTATGCGGCGACCGAGTTGCTCTTGC
CCGGCGTCAATACGGGATAATACCGCGCCACATAGCAGAACTTTAAAAGTGCTCATCATTGGAAAACGTT
CTTCGGGGCGAAAACTCTCAAGGATCTTACCGCTGTTGAGATCCAGTTCGATGTAACCCACTCGTGCACC
CAACTGATCTTCAGCATCTTTTACTTTCACCAGCGTTTCTGGGTGAGCAAAAACAGGAAGGCAAAATGCC
GCAAAAAAGGGAATAAGGGCGACACGGAAATGTTGAATACTCATACTCTTCCTTTTTCAATATTATTGAA
GCATTTATCAGGGTTATTGTCTCATGAGCGGATACATATTTGAATGTATTTAGAAAAATAAACAAATAGG
GGTTCCGCGCACATTTCCCCGAAAAGTGCCAC
Features (pLannotate 1.2.2; 26 found; start..end, strand, type, name):
     30..458     -  rep_origin     f1 ori (sequence partly withheld): f1 bacteriophage origin of replication; arrow indicates direction of (+) strand synthesis
    463..618     -  CDS            lacZα (fragment): LacZα fragment of β-galactosidase; lacZ fragment
    626..644     +  promoter       T7 promoter: promoter for bacteriophage T7 RNA polymerase
    705..721     -  protein_bind   lac operator: The lac repressor binds to the lac operator to inhibit transcription in E. coli. This inhibition can be relieved by adding lactose or isopropyl-β-D-thiogalactopyranoside (IPTG). lac repressor encoded by lacI
    729..759     -  promoter       lac promoter: promoter for the E. coli lac operon
    774..795     -  protein_bind   CAP binding site: CAP binding activates transcription in the presence of cAMP. E. coli catabolite activator protein
    808..871     -  CDS            lacI (fragment): lac repressor; lacI; The lac repressor binds to the lac operator to inhibit transcription in E. coli. This inhibition can be relieved by adding lactose or isopropyl-β-D-thiogalactopyranoside (IPTG).
    913..930     +  promoter       tet promoter (fragment): E. coli promoter for tetracycline efflux protein gene
   1529..1816    -  CDS            tyr (fragment): TYRO_ORYLA - Also known as tyro. Experimental evidence at transcript level: Swiss-Prot protein existence level 2. This is a copper-containing oxidase that functions in the formation of pigments such as melanins and other polyphenolic compounds. From Oryzias latipes (Japanese rice fish) (Japanese killifish).
   1831..1859    +  promoter       tet promoter: E. coli promoter for tetracycline efflux protein gene
   1907..3097    +  CDS            TcR: tetracycline efflux protein; tet; confers resistance to tetracycline
   3339..3719    -  CDS            YPB1_ECOLX: Protein predicted: Swiss-Prot protein existence level 4. From Escherichia coli.
   5029..5706    +  CDS            DsRed-Express: rapidly maturing tetrameric variant of DsRed fluorescent protein (Bevis and Glick, 2002) mammalian codon-optimized
   5725..5808    +  CDS            large T antigen (fragment): large T antigen from SV40 (simian virus 40)
   5831..5952    +  polyA_signal   SV40 poly(A) signal: SV40 polyadenylation signal
   5954..5973    +  misc_feature   MCS (fragment): pBluescript multiple cloning site
   6004..6319    -  CDS            CmR (fragment): chloramphenicol acetyltransferase; cat; confers resistance to chloramphenicol
   6318..6340    +  misc_feature   MCS (fragment): pBluescript multiple cloning site
   6352..6370    -  promoter       T3 promoter: promoter for bacteriophage T3 RNA polymerase
   6415..6431    -  protein_bind   lac operator: The lac repressor binds to the lac operator to inhibit transcription in E. coli. This inhibition can be relieved by adding lactose or isopropyl-β-D-thiogalactopyranoside (IPTG). lac repressor encoded by lacI
   6439..6469    -  promoter       lac promoter: promoter for the E. coli lac operon
   6484..6505    -  protein_bind   CAP binding site: CAP binding activates transcription in the presence of cAMP. E. coli catabolite activator protein
   6518..6610    -  CDS            lacI (fragment): lac repressor; lacI; The lac repressor binds to the lac operator to inhibit transcription in E. coli. This inhibition can be relieved by adding lactose or isopropyl-β-D-thiogalactopyranoside (IPTG).
   6793..7381    -  rep_origin     ori: high-copy-number ColE1/pMB1/pBR322/pUC origin of replication
   7552..8412    -  CDS            AmpR: β-lactamase; bla; confers resistance to ampicillin, carbenicillin, and related antibiotics
   8413..8517    -  promoter       AmpR promoter: bla
