[The description below was written by a language model from this plasmid's Addgene catalogue record and pLannotate feature annotations shown in this document.]
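Description:
pBS-IndHom-Tol2-TetR-cryaa-dsRed is a pBluescript-based, high-copy E. coli plasmid of about 8.5 kb that serves as a donor of a recombineering cassette for modifying bacterial artificial chromosomes built in the pIndigoBAC-536 vector, as part of a plasmid set for BAC transgenesis in zebrafish. The backbone carries the ColE1/pUC-type origin, an f1 phage origin, and the β-lactamase gene with its own promoter for ampicillin selection, along with the usual pBluescript remnants (lacZα fragment, T7 and T3 promoters, MCS fragments).

The cassette sits between the T7 and T3 promoters. At one end is a block of lac operator, lac promoter, CAP site and a lacI fragment, and at the other a chloramphenicol acetyltransferase fragment. These are consistent with the "IndHom" homology arms in the name, matching BAC vector backbone sequence so that the cassette inserts into the vector rather than the genomic insert, though the record does not define the arms explicitly. Between them lies a complete tetracycline efflux gene (TcR) driven by the tet promoter. This is the "tetR" selection marker of the catalogue entry, a resistance gene rather than the Tet repressor, and it allows selection of recombined BACs. Downstream is DsRed-Express followed by an SV40 poly(A) signal. The name and purpose indicate it is driven by the lens-specific cryaa (crystallin alpha A) promoter, which probably lies in the unannotated stretch upstream of the reporter, so that transgenic fish can be identified by red lens fluorescence.

Tol2 transposon arms are implied by the name but not annotated. The medaka tyrosinase fragment call probably reflects sequence accompanying a Tol2 end, since Tol2 was originally found in that locus. Such arms allow Tol2 transposase-mediated integration of the BAC into the genome. The two sequence records give the same feature set, with only small coordinate shifts.
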