Addgene plasmid #73204: pBS-IndHom-Tol2-TetR-cryaa-dsRed
Purpose: BAC targeting cassette for pIndigoBAC-536 with tetR selection marker and lens-specific transgenesis marker dsRed
Depositing lab: Holger Knaut. Depositing organization: NYU Grossman School of Medicine. Publication: A Plasmid Set for Efficient Bacterial Artificial Chromosome (BAC) Transgenesis in Zebrafish. Fuentes F, Reynolds E, Lewellis SW, Venkiteswaran G, Knaut H. G3 (Bethesda). 2016 Jan 27. pii: g3.115.026344. doi: 10.1534/g3.115.026344. PubMed 26818072.
Backbone
  Vector backbone: pBluescript
Growth in bacteria
  Bacterial resistance: Ampicillin, 100 μg/mL
  Growth temperature: 37°C
  Growth strain: DH5alpha
  Copy number: High Copy
Gene/Insert
  Gene/Insert name: dsRed
  Species: Synthetic
Terms and licenses: Academic/Nonprofit Terms; Industry Terms: Not Available to Industry
How to cite: pBS-IndHom-Tol2-TetR-cryaa-dsRed was a gift from Holger Knaut (Addgene plasmid # 73204 ; http://n2t.net/addgene:73204 ; RRID:Addgene_73204)
