>Addgene plasmid #73204 | pBS-IndHom-Tol2-TetR-cryaa-dsRed | addgene partial sequence | sequence record 138456 | Mombaerts-mRFPup 5'-GTGGCCGTTCACGGAGCCCTCCATG-3'
GGCCATGGTGGCGACCGGTGGATCCACAGTACAAAGATCCCCAAATGATGTGTGCCGGCCTTAGTGGAGG
CAGACCCCTGGTTATATACCTGTGCTGCAGAAAGAGGGGCTTACAAATGGATCTCTCTGGAATGGCATTA
TCTCATGGTGGGAACAGTGTTGTCAGCAGAATCAGCGGGGTGGACTCTGACCTGAGAATGACAGTCTAGC
ACTGAATGGCTCAGACAATACTCTTGTGGCCAACTATCACCGGAAAATAAGTGCCTGCCAAAGCAAACCA
GACCAGATGAAGCTACATGGCTGTAGAACGTCAGTATTTAATGTGTTGTGGCCACTTGGTTCACCAGATT
TAAGAGCTAATTTTTTTAAATATCACAGATAATCAATCGCTTTTTTTTTTTCTTGACTGAAAAGCTTAGA
CTGGAAAATTCTTTGAAAAAGTTTGCACTACAGAAAATAAATACATAACATCCTGCACTGAATGCACACT
ATTAATAGAAAAGAGAGCATTATTGTAGGAAATGTATTGTATATGTACATTCTGTGCATTTCACAATTTT
ATGTTGAAAAGCATATAAATCTGGATTTATTGGATCAAACTATTATAAACATATAATACTGTAAGATAGT
CATTACAGTTTGAATAACTACATATGCATAGGCTGAAACTATTTACCAATGCAAGTTTCTCTGAAGATCG
TTTATTGCCATATTAGAATTCGAAGCTCCCGGGGCGAAGATACGGCCACGGGTGCTCTTGATCCTGTGGC
TGATTTTGGACTGTGCTGCTCGCAGCTGCTGATGAATCACATACTTCCTCCATTTTCTTCCACTGATTGA
CTG
