>Addgene plasmid #73204 | pBS-IndHom-Tol2-TetR-cryaa-dsRed | addgene partial sequence | sequence record 138457 | Tet-F 5'-GGCAGGTAGATGACGACCAT-3'
TACCAGCCTAACTTCGATCATTGGACCGCTGATCGTCACGGCGATTTATGCCGCCTCGGCGAGCACATGG
AACGGGTTGGCATGGATTGTAGGCGCCGCCCTATACCTTGTCTGCCTCCCCGCGTTGCGTCGCGGTGCAT
GGAGCCGGGCCACCTCGACCTGAATGGAAGCCGGCGGCACCTCGCTAACGGATTCACCACTCCAAGAATT
GGAGCCAATCAATTCTTGCGGAGAACTGTGAATGCGCAAACCAACCCTTGGCAGAACATATCCATCGCGT
CCGCCATCTCCAGCAGCCGCACGCGGCGCATCTCGGGCAGCGTTGGGTCCTGGCCACGGGTGCGCATGAT
CGTGCTCCTGTCGTTGAGGACCCGGCTAGGCTGGCGGGGTTGCCTTACTGGTTAGCAGAATGAATCACCG
ATACGCGAGCGAACGTGAAGCGACTGCTGCTGCAAAACGTCTGCGACCTGAGCAACAACATGAATGGTCT
TCGGTTTCCGTGTTTCGTAAAGTCTGGAAACGCGGAAGTCAGCGCCCTGCACCATTATGTTCCGGATCTG
CATCGCAGGATGCTGCTGGCTACCCTGTGGAACACCTACATCTGTATTAACGAAGCGCTGGCATTGACCC
TGAGTGATTTTTCTCTGGTCCCGCCGCATCCATACCGCCAGTTGTTTACCCTCACAACGTTCCAGTAACC
GGGCATGTTCATCATCAGTAACCCGTATCGTGAGCATCCTCTCTCGTTTCATCGGTATCATTACCCCCAT
GAACAGAAATCCCCCTTACACGGAGGCATCAGTGACCAGATCCGATCTGCTGGGCTTGCTGAA
