>Addgene plasmid #73204 | pBS-IndHom-Tol2-TetR-cryaa-dsRed | addgene partial sequence | sequence record 138463 | DsRed1-C 5'-AGCTGGACATCACCTCCCACAACG-3'
AGCGCGCCGAGGGCCGCCACCACCTGTTCCTGTAGCGGCCGGCCGCGACTCTAGATCATAATCAGCCATA
CCATATTTGTAGAGGTTTTACTTGCTTTAAAAAACCTCCCACACCTCCCCCTGAACCTGAAACATAAAAT
GAATGCAATTGTTGTTGTTAACTTGTTTATTGCAGCTTATAATGGTTACAAATAAAGCAATAGCATCACA
AATTTCACAAATAAAGCATTTTTTTCACTGCATTCTAGTTGTGGTTTGTCCAAACTCATCAATGTATCTT
AATCGAGGGGGGGCCCGGTACCCAATTCGCCCTATAGTGAGTCTCGAGAAAATTACGCCCCGCCCTGCCA
CTCATCGCAGTACTGTTGTAATTCATTAAGCATTCTGCCGACATGGAAGCCATCACAAACGGCATGATGA
ACCTGAATCGCCAGCGGCATCAGCACCTTGTCGCCTTGCGTATAATATTTGCCCATGGTGAAAACGGGGG
CGAAGAAGTTGTCCATATTGGCCACGTTTAAATCAAAACTGGTGAAACTCACCCAGGGATTGGCTGAGAC
GAAAAACATATTCTCAATAAACCCTTTAGGGAAATAGGCCAGGTTTTCACCGTAACACGCCACATCTTGC
GAATATATGTGTAGAAACCTCGAGGGGGGGCCCGGTACCAGCTTTTGTTCCCTTTAGTGAGGGTTAATTT
CGAGCTTGGCGTAATCATGGTCATAGCTGTTTCCTGTGTGAAATTGTTATCCGCTCACAATTCCACACAA
CATACGAGCCGGAAGCATAAAGTGTAAAGCCTGGGGTGCCTAATGAGTGAGCTAACTCACATTAATTGCG
TTGCGCTCACTGCCCGCTTTCCAGTCGGGAAACCTGTCGTGCCAGCTGCATTAATGAATCGGCCC
