>Addgene plasmid #73204 | pBS-IndHom-Tol2-TetR-cryaa-dsRed | addgene partial sequence | sequence record 139602 | pBRforBam 5'-CTTGGAGCCACTATCGAC-3'
TCTACGCCGGACGCATCGTGGCCGGCATCACCGGCGCCACAGGTGCGGTTGCTGGCGCCTATATCGCCGA
CATCACCGATGGGGAAGATCGGGCTCGCCACTTCGGGCTCATGAGCGCTTGTTTCGGCGTGGGTATGGTG
GCAGGCCCCGTGGCCGGGGGACTGTTGGGCGCCATCTCCTTGCATGCACCATTCCTTGCGGCGGCGGTGC
TCAACGGCCTCAACCTACTACTGGGCTGCTTCCTAATGCAGGAGTCGCATAAGGGAGAGCGTCGACCGAT
GCCCTTGAGAGCCTTCAACCCAGTCAGCTCCTTCCGGTGGGCGCGGGGCATGACTATCGTCGCCGCACTT
ATGACTGTCTTCTTTATCATGCAACTCGTAGGACAGGTGCCGGCAGCGCTCTGGGTCATTTTCGGCGAGG
ACCGCTTTCGCTGGAGCGCGACGATGATCGGCCTGTCGCTTGCGGTATTCGGAATCTTGCACGCCCTCGC
TCAAGCCTTCGTCACTGGTCCCGCCACCAAACGTTTCGGCGAGAAGCAGGCCATTATCGCCGGCATGGCG
GCCGACGCGCTGGGCTACGTCTTGCTGGCGTTCGCGACGCGAGGCTGGATGGCCTTCCCCATTATGATTC
TTCTCGCTTCCGGCGGCATCGGGATGCCCGCGTTGCAGGCCATGCTGTCCAGGCAGGTAGATGACGACCA
TCAGGGACAGCTTCAAGGATCGCTCGCGGCTCTTACCAGCCTAACTTCGATCATTGGACCGCTGATCGTC
ACGGCGATTTATGCCGCCTCGGCGAGCACATGGAACGGGTTGGCATGGATTGTAGGCGCCGCCCTATACC
TTGTCTGCCTCCCCGCGTTGCGTCGCGGTGCATGGAGCCGGGCCACCTCGACCTGAATGGAAGCCGGCGG
